>Addgene plasmid #119696 | pBMN iRFP670-NDP52(V136S/C443K) | addgene full sequence | sequence record 233075 | Addgene NGS Result
GGTTTCAATGTGCATGAATGCTGCAATATTCCTGTTACCAAAGCTAGTATAAATAAAAATAGATAAACGT
GGAAATTACTTAGAGTTTCTGTCATTAACGTTTCCTTCCTCAGTTGACAACATAAATGCGCTGCTGAGAA
GCCAGTTTGCATCTGTCAGGATCAATTTCCCATTATGCCAGTCATATTAATTACTAGTCAATTAGTTGAT
TTTTATTTTTGACATATACATGTGAAAGACCCCACCTGTAGGTTTGGCAAGCTAGCTTAAGTAACGCCAT
TTTGCAAGGCATGGAAAAATACATAACTGAGAATAGAAAAGTTCAGATCAAGGTCAGGAACAGATGGAAC
AGCTGAATATGGGCCAAACAGGATATCTGTGGTAAGCAGTTCCTGCCCCGGCTCAGGGCCAAGAACAGAT
GGAACAGCTGAATATGGGCCAAACAGGATATCTGTGGTAAGCAGTTCCTGCCCCGGCTCAGGGCCAAGAA
CAGATGGTCCCCAGATGCGGTCCAGCCCTCAGCAGTTTCTAGAGAACCATCAGATGTTTCCAGGGTGCCC
CAAGGACCTGAAATGACCCTGTGCCTTATTTGAACTAACCAATCAGTTCGCTTCTCGCTTCTGTTCGCGC
GCTTCTGCTCCCCGAGCTCAATAAAAGAGCCCACAACCCCTCACTCGGCGCGCCAGTCCTCCGATTGACT
GAGTCGCCCGGGTACCCGTGTATCCAATAAACCCTCTTGCAGTTGCATCCGACTTGTGGTCTCGCTGTTC
CTTGGGAGGGTCTCCTCTGAGTGATTGACTACCCGTCAGCGGGGGTCTTTCATTTGGGGGCTCGTCCGGG
ATCGGGAGACCCCTGCCCAGGGACCACCGACCCACCACCGGGAGGTAAGCTGGCCAGCAACTTATCTGTG
TCTGTCCGATTGTCTAGTGTCTATGACTGATTTTATGCGCCTGCGTCGGTACTAGTTAGCTAACTAGCTC
TGTATCTGGCGGACCCGTGGTGGAACTGACGAGTTCGGAACACCCGGCCGCAACCCTGGGAGACGTCCCA
GGGACTTCGGGGGCCGTTTTTGTGGCCCGACCTGAGTCCAAAAATCCCGATCGTTTTGGACTCTTTGGTG
CACCCCCCTTAGAGGAGGGATATGTGGTTCTGGTAGGAGACGAGAACCTAAAACAGTTCCCGCCTCCGTC
TGAATTTTTGCTTTCGGTTTGGGACCGAAGCCGCGCCGCGCGTCTTGTCTGCTGCAGCATCGTTCTGTGT
TGTCTCTGTCTGACTGTGTTTCTGTATTTGTCTGAAAATATGGGCCCGGGCCAGACTGTTACCACTCCCT
TAAGTTTGACCTTAGGTCACTGGAAAGATGTCGAGCGGATCGCTCACAACCAGTCGGTAGATGTCAAGAA
GAGACGTTGGGTTACCTTCTGCTCTGCAGAATGGCCAACCTTTAACGTCGGATGGCCGCGAGACGGCACC
TTTAACCGAGACCTCATCACCCAGGTTAAGATCAAGGTCTTTTCACCTGGCCCGCATGGACACCCAGACC
AGGTCCCCTACATCGTGACCTGGGAAGCCTTGGCTTTTGACCCCCCTCCCTGGGTCAAGCCCTTTGTACA
CCCTAAGCCTCCGCCTCCTCTTCCTCCATCCGCCCCGTCTCTCCCCCTTGAACCTCCTCGTTCGACCCCG
CCTCGATCCTCCCTTTATCCAGCCCTCACTCCTTCTCTAGGCGCCCCCATATGGCCATATGAGATCTTAT
ATGGGGCACCCCCGCCCCTTGTAAACTTCCCTGACCCTGACATGACAAGAGTTACTAACAGCCCCTCTCT
CCAAGCTCACTTACAGGCTCTCTACTTAGTCCAGCACGAAGTCTGGAGACCTCTGGCGGCAGCCTACCAA
GAACAACTGGACCGACCGGTGGTACCTCACCCTTACCGAGTCGGCGACACAGTGTGGGTCCGCCGACACC
AGACTAAGAACCTAGAACCTCGCTGGAAAGGACCTTACACAGTCCTGCTGACCACCCCCACCGCCCTCAA
AGTAGACGGCATCGCAGCTTGGATACACGCCGCCCACGTGAAGGCTGCCGACCCCGGGGGTGGACCATCC
TCTAGACTGCCGCCACCATGGCGCGTAAGGTCGATCTCACCTCCTGCGATCGCGAGCCGATCCACATCCC
CGGCAGCATTCAGCCGTGCGGCTGCCTGCTAGCCTGCGACGCGCAGGCGGTGCGGATCACGCGCATTACG
GAAAATGCCGGCGCGTTCTTTGGACGCGAAACTCCGCGGGTCGGTGAGCTACTCGCCGATTACTTCGGCG
AGACCGAAGCCCATGCGCTGCGCAACGCACTGGCGCAGTCCTCCGATCCAAAGCGACCGGCGCTGATCTT
CGGTTGGCGCGACGGCCTGACCGGCCGCACCTTCGACATCTCACTGCATCGCCATGACGGTACATCGATC
ATCGAGTTCGAGCCTGCGGCGGCCGAACAGGCCGACAATCCGCTGCGGCTGACGCGGCAGATCATCGCGC
GCACCAAAGAACTGAAGTCGCTCGAAGAGATGGCCGCACGGGTGCCGCGCTATCTGCAGGCGATGCTCGG
CTATCACCGCGTGATGTTGTACCGCTTCGCGGACGACGGCTCCGGGATGGTGATCGGCGAGGCGAAGCGC
AGCGACCTCGAGAGCTTTCTCGGTCAGCACTTTCCGGCGTCGCTGGTCCCGCAGCAGGCGCGGCTACTGT
ACTTGAAGAACGCGATCCGCGTGGTCTCGGATTCGCGCGGCATCAGCAGCCGGATCGTGCCCGAGCACGA
CGCCTCCGGCGCCGCGCTCGATCTGTCGTTCGCGCACCTGCGCAGCATCTCGCCCTGCCATCTCGAATTT
CTGCGGAACATGGGCGTCAGCGCCTCGATGTCGCTGTCGATCATCATTGACGGCACGCTATGGGGATTGA
TCATCTGTCATCATTACGAGCCGCGTGCCGTGCCGATGGCGCAGCGCGTCGCGGCCGAAATGTTCGCCGA
CTTCTTATCGCTGCACTTCACCGCCGCCCACCACCAACGCTCCGGACTCAGATCTCGAGCTCAAGCTTGG
GAGGAGACCATCAAAGATCCCCCCACATCAGCTGTCTTGCTGGATCACTGTCATTTCTCTCAGGTCATCT
TTAACAGTGTGGAGAAGTTCTACATCCCTGGAGGGGACGTCACATGTCATTATACCTTCACCCAGCATTT
CATCCCTCGTCGAAAGGATTGGATTGGCATCTTTAGAGTGGGGTGGAAGACAACCCGTGAGTATTACACC
TTCATGTGGGTTACTTTGCCCATTGACCTAAACAACAAATCAGCTAAACAGCAGGAAGTCCAATTCAAAG
CTTACTACCTGCCCAAGGATGATGAGTATTACCAGTTCTGCTATGTGGATGAGGATGGTGTGGTCCGGGG
AGCAAGTATTCCTTTCCAATTCCGTCCAGAAAATGAGGAAGACATCCTGGTTAGTACCACTCAGGGAGAG
GTGGAAGAGATTGAGCAGCACAACAAGGAGCTTTGCAAAGAAAACCAGGAGCTGAAGGACAGCTGTATCA
GCCTCCAGAAGCAGAACTCAGACATGCAGGCTGAGCTCCAAAAGAAGCAGGAGGAGCTAGAAACCCTACA
GAGCATCAATAAGAAGTTGGAACTGAAAGTGAAAGAACAGAAGGACTATTGGGAGACAGAGCTGCTTCAA
CTGAAAGAACAAAACCAGAAGATGTCCTCAGAAAATGAGAAGATGGGAATCAGAGTGGATCAGCTTCAGG
CCCAGCTGTCAACTCAAGAGAAAGAAATGGAGAAGCTTGTTCAGGGAGATCAAGATAAGACAGAGCAGTT
AGAGCAGCTGAAAAAGGAAAATGACCACCTCTTTCTCAGTTTAGCTGAACAGAGGAAGGACCAGAAGAAG
CTCGAGCAGACAGTGGAGCAAATGAAGCAGAATGAAACTACTGCAATGAAGAAACAACAGGAATTAATGG
ATGAAAACTTTGACCTGTCAAAAAGACTGAGTGAGAACGAAATTATATGTAATGCTCTGCAGAGACAGAA
AGAGAGATTGGAAGGAGAAAATGATCTTTTGAAGAGGGAGAACAGCAGATTGCTCAGTTACATGGGTCTG
GATTTTAATTCTTTGCCGTATCAAGTACCTACTTCAGATGAAGGAGGCGCAAGACAAAATCCAGGACTTG
CCTATGGAAACCCATATTCTGGTATCCAAGAAAGTTCTTCCCCCAGCCCGCTCTCCATCAAGAAATGCCC
TATCTGCAAAGCAGATGATATTTGTGATCACACCTTGGAGCAACAGCAGATGCAGCCCCTTTGTTTCAAT
TGTCCAATTTGTGACAAGATCTTCCCAGCTACAGAGAAGCAGATCTTTGAAGACCACGTGTTCAAACACT
CTCTCTGAGGATCCACCGGATCTAGATAACTGATCACGATAAAATAAAAGATTTTATTTAGTCTCCAGAA
AAAGGGGGGAATGAAAGACCCCACCTGTAGGTTTGGCAAGCTAGCTTAAGTAACGCCATTTTGCAAGGCA
TGGAAAAATACATAACTGAGAATAGAGAAGTTCAGATCAAGGTCAGGAACAGATGGAACAGCTGAATATG
GGCCAAACAGGATATCTGTGGTAAGCAGTTCCTGCCCCGGCTCAGGGCCAAGAACAGATGGAACAGCTGA
ATATGGGCCAAACAGGATATCTGTGGTAAGCAGTTCCTGCCCCGGCTCAGGGCCAAGAACAGATGGTCCC
CAGATGCGGTCCAGCCCTCAGCAGTTTCTAGAGAACCATCAGATGTTTCCAGGGTGCCCCAAGGACCTGA
AATGACCCTGTGCCTTATTTGAACTAACCAATCAGTTCGCTTCTCGCTTCTGTTCGCGCGCTTCTGCTCC
CCGAGCTCAATAAAAGAGCCCACAACCCCTCACTCGGGGCGCCAGTCCTCCGATTGACTGAGTCGCCCGG
GTACCCGTGTATCCAATAAACCCTCTTGCAGTTGCATCCGACTTGTGGTCTCGCTGTTCCTTGGGAGGGT
CTCCTCTGAGTGATTGACTACCCGTCAGCGGGGGTCTTTCACATGCAGCATGTATCAAAATTAATTTGGT
TTTTTTTCTTAAGTATTTACATTAAATGGCCATAGTTGCATTAATGAATCGGCCAACGCGCGGGGAGAGG
CGGTTTGCGTATTGGGCGCTCTTCCGCTTCCTCGCTCACTGACTCGCTGCGCTCGGTCGTTCGGCTGCGG
CGAGCGGTATCAGCTCACTCAAAGGCGGTAATACGGTTATCCACAGAATCAGGGGATAACGCAGGAAAGA
ACATGTGAGCAAAAGGCCAGCAAAAGGCCAGGAACCGTAAAAAGGCCGCGTTGCTGGCGTTTTTCCATAG
GCTCCGCCCCCCTGACGAGCATCACAAAAATCGACGCTCAAGTCAGAGGTGGCGAAACCCGACAGGACTA
TAAAGATACCAGGCGTTTCCCCCTGGAAGCTCCCTCGTGCGCTCTCCTGTTCCGACCCTGCCGCTTACCG
GATACCTGTCCGCCTTTCTCCCTTCGGGAAGCGTGGCGCTTTCTCATAGCTCACGCTGTAGGTATCTCAG
TTCGGTGTAGGTCGTTCGCTCCAAGCTGGGCTGTGTGCACGAACCCCCCGTTCAGCCCGACCGCTGCGCC
TTATCCGGTAACTATCGTCTTGAGTCCAACCCGGTAAGACACGACTTATCGCCACTGGCAGCAGCCACTG
GTAACAGGATTAGCAGAGCGAGGTATGTAGGCGGTGCTACAGAGTTCTTGAAGTGGTGGCCTAACTACGG
CTACACTAGAAGAACAGTATTTGGTATCTGCGCTCTGCTGAAGCCAGTTACCTTCGGAAAAAGAGTTGGT
AGCTCTTGATCCGGCAAACAAACCACCGCTGGTAGCGGTGGTTTTTTTGTTTGCAAGCAGCAGATTACGC
GCAGAAAAAAAGGATCTCAAGAAGATCCTTTGATCTTTTCTACGGGGTCTGACGCTCAGTGGAACGAAAA
CTCACGTTAAGGGATTTTGGTCATGAGATTATCAAAAAGGATCTTCACCTAGATCCTTTTGCGGCCGGCC
GCAAATCAATCTAAAGTATATATGAGTAAACTTGGTCTGACAGTTACCAATGCTTAATCAGTGAGGCACC
TATCTCAGCGATCTGTCTATTTCGTTCATCCATAGTTGCCTGACTCCCCGTCGTGTAGATAACTACGATA
CGGGAGGGCTTACCATCTGGCCCCAGTGCTGCAATGATACCGCGAGACCCACGCTCACCGGCTCCAGATT
TATCAGCAATAAACCAGCCAGCCGGAAGGGCCGAGCGCAGAAGTGGTCCTGCAACTTTATCCGCCTCCAT
CCAGTCTATTAATTGTTGCCGGGAAGCTAGAGTAAGTAGTTCGCCAGTTAATAGTTTGCGCAACGTTGTT
GCCATTGCTACAGGCATCGTGGTGTCACGCTCGTCGTTTGGTATGGCTTCATTCAGCTCCGGTTCCCAAC
GATCAAGGCGAGTTACATGATCCCCCATGTTGTGCAAAAAAGCGGTTAGCTCCTTCGGTCCTCCGATCGT
TGTCAGAAGTAAGTTGGCCGCAGTGTTATCACTCATGGTTATGGCAGCACTGCATAATTCTCTTACTGTC
ATGCCATCCGTAAGATGCTTTTCTGTGACTGGTGAGTACTCAACCAAGTCATTCTGAGAATAGTGTATGC
GGCGACCGAGTTGCTCTTGCCCGGCGTCAATACGGGATAATACCGCGCCACATAGCAGAACTTTAAAAGT
GCTCATCATTGGAAAACGTTCTTCGGGGCGAAAACTCTCAAGGATCTTACCGCTGTTGAGATCCAGTTCG
ATGTAACCCACTCGTGCACCCAACTGATCTTCAGCATCTTTTACTTTCACCAGCGTTTCTGGGTGAGCAA
AAACAGGAAGGCAAAATGCCGCAAAAAAGGGAATAAGGGCGACACGGAAATGTTGAATACTCATACTCTT
CCTTTTTCAATATTATTGAAGCATTTATCAGGGTTATTGTCTCATGAGCGGATACATATTTGAATGTATT
TAGAAAAATAAACAAATAGGGGTTCCGCGCACATTTCCCCGAAAAGTGCCACCAGCTTTGCTCTTAGGAG
TTTCCTAATACATCCCAAACTCAAATATATAAAGCATTTGACTTGTTCTATGCCCTAGGGGGCGGGGGGA
AGCTAAGCCAGCTTTTTTTAACATTTAAAATGTGGTAATGACTCCAACTTATTGATAGTGTTTTATGTTC
AGATAATGCCCGATGACTTTGTCATGCAGCTCCACCGATTTTGAGAACGACAGCGACTTCCGTCCCAGCC
GTGCCAGGTGCTGCCTCAGATTCAGGTTATGCCGCTCAATTCGCTGCGTATATCGCTTGCTGATTACGTG
CAGCTTTCCCTTCAGGCGGGATTCATACAGCGGCCAGCCATCCGTCATCCATATCACCACGTCAAAGGGT
GACAGCAGGCTCATAAGACGCCCCAGCGTCGCCATAGTGCGTTCACCGAATACGTGCGCAACAACCGTCT
TCCGGAGACTGTCATACGCGTAAAACAGCCAGCGCTGGCGCGATTTAGCCCCGACATAGCCCCACTGTTC
GTCCATTTCCGCGCAGACGATGACGTCACTGCCCGGCTGTATGCGCGAGGTTACCGACTGCGGCCTGAGT
TTTTTAAGTGACGTAAAATCGTGTTGAGGCCAACGCCCATAATGCGGGCTGTTGCCCGGCATCCAACGCC
ATTCATGGCCATATCAATGATTTTCTGGTGCGTACCGGGTTGAGAAGCGGTGTAAGTGAACTGCAGTTGC
CATGTTTTACGGCAGTGAGAGCAGAGATAGCGCTGATGTCCGGCGGTGCTTTTGCCGTTACGCACCACCC
CGTCAGTAGCTGAACAGGAGGGACAGCTGATAGAAACAGAAGCCACTGGAGCACCTCAAAAACACCATCA
TACACTAAATCAGTAAGTTGGCAGCATCACCTTAAAATGTTAATTCCATTTTAAATGCACAGATGTTTTT
ATTTCATAAG
Features (pLannotate 1.2.2; 14 found; start..end, strand, type, name):
    233..824     +  LTR            LTR: long terminal repeat from Moloney murine leukemia virus
    887..1244    +  misc_feature   MMLV Ψ: packaging signal of Moloney murine leukemia virus (MMLV)
   1309..1725    +  CDS            gag (truncated): truncated Moloney murine leukemia virus (MMLV) gag gene lacking the start codon
   1735..2109    +  misc_feature   pol region: Moloney murine leukemia virus (MMLV) pol region containing the splice acceptor site
   2118..3050    +  CDS            iRFP670: iRFP670 is a basic (constitutively fluorescent) near ir fluorescent protein published in 2013, derived from Rhodopseudomonas palustris CGA009. It has low acid sensitivity. It requires the cofactor biliverdin for fluorescence.
   3051..3078    +  misc_feature   MCS (fragment): multiple cloning site
   3081..4415    +  CDS            CALCOCO2: CACO2_HUMAN - Also known as NDP52 From Homo sapiens (Human).
   4490..4611    +  LTR            3' LTR (ΔU3) (fragment): self-inactivating 3' long terminal repeat (LTR) from Moloney murine leukemia virus
   4612..5081    +  LTR            LTR: long terminal repeat from Moloney murine leukemia virus
   5147..5199    -  CDS            lacI (fragment): lac repressor; lacI; The lac repressor binds to the lac operator to inhibit transcription in E. coli. This inhibition can be relieved by adding lactose or isopropyl-β-D-thiogalactopyranoside (IPTG).
   5382..5970    -  rep_origin     ori: high-copy-number ColE1/pMB1/pBR322/pUC origin of replication
   6134..6994    -  CDS            AmpR: β-lactamase; bla; confers resistance to ampicillin, carbenicillin, and related antibiotics
   6995..7099    -  promoter       AmpR promoter: bla
   7244..8011    -  mobile_element IS1: prokaryotic transposable element IS1
