[The description below was written by a language model from this plasmid's Addgene catalogue record and pLannotate feature annotations shown in this document.]
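Description:
pBMN iRFP670-NDP52(V136S/C443K) is an 8,060 nt Moloney murine leukemia virus (MMLV)-based retroviral vector for expressing a fluorescently tagged mutant of the human autophagy receptor NDP52 (CALCOCO2) in mammalian cells. In bacteria it replicates from a high-copy ColE1/pUC-type origin and is selected with ampicillin through the β-lactamase gene and its native promoter. The annotation also detects a short lacI fragment and a prokaryotic IS1 transposable element in the bacterial portion of the plasmid. These lie outside the viral region, and the record does not assign them any role.

The transferable viral unit is bounded by MMLV long terminal repeats. Downstream of the 5' LTR lie the Ψ packaging signal, a truncated gag segment lacking its start codon (which extends the packaging region), and a pol-derived region carrying the splice acceptor. No separate internal promoter is annotated, so expression of the insert is presumably driven by the 5' LTR, as is usual for this vector design. The payload is a single fusion reading frame: the near-infrared fluorescent protein iRFP670, which needs biliverdin as a cofactor, followed by a short multiple-cloning-site remnant as linker and then the 1,335 bp NDP52 coding sequence, assembled by Gibson cloning. No mammalian drug-selection marker is annotated, so the iRFP670 signal is the only evident means of identifying transduced cells.

The V136S and C443K substitutions are described as a combined LIR (LC3-interacting region) and UBD (ubiquitin-binding domain) mutant. The construct therefore serves as a binding-deficient form of NDP52 for imaging studies of receptor recruitment during mitophagy, the topic of the associated publication.
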