Addgene plasmid #119696: pBMN iRFP670-NDP52(V136S/C443K)
Purpose: For mammalian expression of iRFP-tagged LIR/UBD double mutant NDP52
Depositing lab: Michael Lazarou. Depositing organization: Monash University. Publication: LC3/GABARAPs drive ubiquitin-independent recruitment of Optineurin and NDP52 to amplify mitophagy. Padman BS, Nguyen TN, Uoselis L, Skulsuppaisarn M, Nguyen LK, Lazarou M. Nat Commun. 2019 Jan 24;10(1):408. doi: 10.1038/s41467-019-08335-6. PubMed 30679426.
Backbone
  Vector backbone: pBMN
  Vector type: Mammalian Expression, Retroviral
Growth in bacteria
  Bacterial resistance: Ampicillin, 100 μg/mL
  Growth temperature: 37°C
  Growth strain: NEB Stable
  Copy number: High Copy
Gene/Insert
  Gene/Insert name: NDP52 (alt name: CALCOCO2)
  Species: H. sapiens (human)
  Insert size (bp): 1335
  Mutation: V136S/C443K
  Entrez Gene: CALCOCO2 (a.k.a. NDP52)
  Tag / fusion protein: iRFP670 (N terminal on insert)
  Cloning method: Gibson Cloning
Terms and licenses: Academic/Nonprofit Terms; Industry Terms: Not Available to Industry
How to cite: pBMN iRFP670-NDP52(V136S/C443K) was a gift from Michael Lazarou (Addgene plasmid # 119696 ; http://n2t.net/addgene:119696 ; RRID:Addgene_119696)
